Addgene plasmid #135093: pCZGY847
Purpose: Transcriptional mcherry reporter of acr-2 (cholinergic) expressing neurons in C. elegans
Depositing lab: Yishi Jin. Depositing organization: University of California, San Diego (UCSD). Publication: A neuronal acetylcholine receptor regulates the balance of muscle excitation and inhibition in Caenorhabditis elegans. Jospin M, Qi YB, Stawicki TM, Boulin T, Schuske KR, Horvitz HR, Bessereau JL, Jorgensen EM, Jin Y. PLoS Biol. 2009 Dec;7(12):e1000265. doi: 10.1371/journal.pbio.1000265. Epub 2009 Dec 22. PubMed 20027209.
Backbone
  Vector backbone: pDEST
  Backbone manufacturer: Invitrogen Gateway
  Backbone size w/o insert (bp): 4045
  Total vector size (bp): 5720
  Vector type: Worm Expression
Growth in bacteria
  Bacterial resistance: Ampicillin, 100 μg/mL
  Growth temperature: 37°C
  Growth strain: DH5alpha
  Copy number: Unknown
Gene/Insert
  Gene/Insert name: Pacr-2
  Species: C. elegans (nematode)
  Insert size (bp): 1888
  Promoter: Pacr-2
  Tag / fusion protein: mcherry (C terminal on backbone); unc-10 3'UTR (C terminal on backbone)
  Cloning method: Gateway Cloning
  Sequencing primers: 5′ AAAAGCAGGCTCCGAATTGG; 3′ GGCTGCAGGAATTCGATATCA
Terms and licenses: Academic/Nonprofit Terms; Industry Terms: Not Available to Industry
How to cite: pCZGY847 was a gift from Yishi Jin (Addgene plasmid # 135093 ; http://n2t.net/addgene:135093 ; RRID:Addgene_135093)
