[The description below was written by a language model from this plasmid's Addgene catalogue record and pLannotate feature annotations shown in this document.]
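Description:
pCZGY847 is a C. elegans (worm) expression plasmid built by Gateway cloning in a pDEST-type destination backbone. It serves as a transcriptional reporter in which mCherry marks the acr-2-expressing cholinergic neurons. The plasmid is 5,720 bp in total. It is maintained in E. coli through a high-copy ColE1/pUC-type origin and selected with ampicillin via the β-lactamase gene and its own promoter. The feature table also picks up bacterial backbone remnants: short fragments of rop, bom and lacI, a CAP site, the lac promoter and operator, and pieces of a pBluescript-style multiple cloning site. None of these has a role in the worm.

The payload is the acr-2 promoter (Pacr-2), recorded as an insert of about 1.9 kb from C. elegans. It is not annotated by name in the feature table, but the unannotated interval between the attB1 and attB2 recombination sites matches its expected size and position. The attB sites are the scars left when an entry clone is recombined into a destination vector. Immediately downstream of attB2 lies the backbone-encoded mCherry coding sequence, so the recombined promoter drives the red fluorescent protein directly rather than as a fusion to the ACR-2 protein. The catalogue lists an unc-10 3'UTR following mCherry to supply transcript 3' end processing. This element is likewise not annotated, though there is unassigned sequence after the mCherry CDS.

The construct is used to make transgenic worms in which acr-2-expressing cholinergic neurons are labelled red, for cell identification and imaging.
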