Features (pLannotate 1.2.2; 14 found; start..end, strand, type, name):
     14..50      -  misc_feature   MCS (fragment): pBluescript multiple cloning site
     55..915     +  CDS            mCherry: mCherry is a basic (constitutively fluorescent) red fluorescent protein published in 2004, derived from Discosoma sp.. It is reported to be a very rapidly-maturing monomer with low acid sensitivity.
   1230..1265    +  CDS            rop (fragment): Rop protein, which maintains plasmids at low copy number; rop
   1367..1466    +  misc_feature   bom (fragment): basis of mobility region from pBR322
   1568..1672    +  promoter       AmpR promoter: bla
   1673..2533    +  CDS            AmpR: β-lactamase; bla; confers resistance to ampicillin, carbenicillin, and related antibiotics
   2704..3292    +  rep_origin     ori: high-copy-number ColE1/pMB1/pBR322/pUC origin of replication
   3475..3567    +  CDS            lacI (fragment): lac repressor; lacI; The lac repressor binds to the lac operator to inhibit transcription in E. coli. This inhibition can be relieved by adding lactose or isopropyl-β-D-thiogalactopyranoside (IPTG).
   3580..3601    +  protein_bind   CAP binding site: CAP binding activates transcription in the presence of cAMP. E. coli catabolite activator protein
   3616..3646    +  promoter       lac promoter: promoter for the E. coli lac operon
   3654..3670    +  protein_bind   lac operator: The lac repressor binds to the lac operator to inhibit transcription in E. coli. This inhibition can be relieved by adding lactose or isopropyl-β-D-thiogalactopyranoside (IPTG). lac repressor encoded by lacI
   3725..3757    -  misc_feature   MCS (fragment): pBluescript multiple cloning site
   3758..3782    +  protein_bind   attB1: mutant version of attB; recombination site for the Gateway® BP reaction BP Clonase™
   5710..14      -  protein_bind   attB2 (across the origin): mutant version of attB; recombination site for the Gateway® BP reaction BP Clonase™
>Addgene plasmid #135093 | pCZGY847 | addgene full sequence | sequence record 270959 | Addgene NGS Result
TTGTACAAAGTGGTGATATCGAATTCCTGCAGCCCGGGGGATCCACTAGTCTCCATGGTCTCAAAGGGTG
AAGAAGATAACATGGCAATTATTAAAGAGTTTATGCGTTTCAAGGTGCATATGGAGGGATCTGTCAATGG
GCATGAGTTTGAAATTGAAGGTGAAGGAGAAGGCCGACCATATGAGGGAACACAAACCGCAAAACTAAAG
GTAAGTTTAAACATATATATACTAACTAACCCTGATTATTTAAATTTTCAGGTAACTAAAGGCGGACCAT
TACCATTCGCCTGGGACATCCTCTCTCCACAGTTCATGTATGGAAGTAAAGCTTATGTTAAACATCCGGC
AGATATACCAGATTATTTGAAACTTTCATTCCCGGAGGGTTTTAAGTGGGAACGCGTAATGAATTTTGAA
GACGGAGGAGTTGTTACAGTGACGCAAGACTCAAGGTAAGTTTAAACAGTTCGGTACTAACTAACCATAC
ATATTTAAATTTTCAGCCTCCAAGATGGAGAATTTATTTATAAAGTCAAACTTCGAGGAACGAATTTCCC
CTCGGATGGACCTGTTATGCAGAAGAAGACTATGGGATGGGAAGCTTCAAGTGAAAGAATGTACCCTGAA
GACGGTGCTCTTAAGGGAGAGATTAAACAACGTCTTAAATTGAAAGATGGAGGACATTACGATGCTGAGG
TAAGTTTAAACATGATTTTACTAACTAACTAATCTGATTTAAATTTTCAGGTGAAGACAACTTACAAAGC
CAAAAAACCAGTTCAGCTGCCAGGAGCGTACAATGTTAATATTAAACTGGATATCACCTCCCACAACGAG
GATTACACTATCGTTGAGCAATATGAAAGAGCTGAAGGGCGGCACTCGACAGGTGGCATGGATGAATTGT
ATAAGGCTAGCGGTGGAGCATAATGACCGCGGATAACAAATTTCATATGTTTTTGTTTGTTTTTTGTCTT
AATTACCACAGGTCATTTCTCTCTTTCTATCGTCATTTTCTTGTCATTTTTTCTTTCTTGAGCATTGGCA
ACAAATTTATTCGTTATGCATTATGGGTACTTGTTTCTCGCTTTTTAATGTATAATCTCAATTCTTGAAC
TAAAACTCTCAGTGCTTCTGAAAATTATGGTTACAATGAATTAGTTTATTAAATTTATTATTTGAATTAA
TACCGAAACATTTAAATATTAACGCCAGGGCCCTTTCGTCTCGCGCGTTTCGGTGATGACGGTGAAAACC
TCTGACACATGCAGCTCCCGGAGACGGTCACAGCTTGTCTGTAAGCGGATGCCGGGAGCAGACAAGCCCG
TCAGGGCGCGTCAGCGGGTGTTGGCGGGTGTCGGGGCTGGCTTAACTATGCGGCATCAGAGCAGATTGTA
CTGAGAGTGCACCATATGCGGTGTGAAATACCGCACAGATGCGTAAGGAGAAAATACCGCATCAGGCGGC
CTTAATTAAGGGCCTCGTGATACGCCTATTTTTATAGGTTAATGTCATGATAATAATGGTTTCTTAGACG
TCAGGTGGCACTTTTCGGGGAAATGTGCGCGGAACCCCTATTTGTTTATTTTTCTAAATACATTCAAATA
TGTATCCGCTCATGAGACAATAACCCTGATAAATGCTTCAATAATATTGAAAAAGGAAGAGTATGAGTAT
TCAACATTTCCGTGTCGCCCTTATTCCCTTTTTTGCGGCATTTTGCCTTCCTGTTTTTGCTCACCCAGAA
ACGCTGGTGAAAGTAAAAGATGCTGAAGATCAGTTGGGTGCACGAGTGGGTTACATCGAACTGGATCTCA
ACAGCGGTAAGATCCTTGAGAGTTTTCGCCCCGAAGAACGTTTTCCAATGATGAGCACTTTTAAAGTTCT
GCTATGTGGCGCGGTATTATCCCGTATTGACGCCGGGCAAGAGCAACTCGGTCGCCGCATACACTATTCT
CAGAATGACTTGGTTGAGTACTCACCAGTCACAGAAAAGCATCTTACGGATGGCATGACAGTAAGAGAAT
TATGCAGTGCTGCCATAACCATGAGTGATAACACTGCGGCCAACTTACTTCTGACAACGATCGGAGGACC
GAAGGAGCTAACCGCTTTTTTGCACAACATGGGGGATCATGTAACTCGCCTTGATCGTTGGGAACCGGAG
CTGAATGAAGCCATACCAAACGACGAGCGTGACACCACGATGCCTGTAGCAATGGCAACAACGTTGCGCA
AACTATTAACTGGCGAACTACTTACTCTAGCTTCCCGGCAACAATTAATAGACTGGATGGAGGCGGATAA
AGTTGCAGGACCACTTCTGCGCTCGGCCCTTCCGGCTGGCTGGTTTATTGCTGATAAATCTGGAGCCGGT
GAGCGTGGGTCTCGCGGTATCATTGCAGCACTGGGGCCAGATGGTAAGCCCTCCCGTATCGTAGTTATCT
ACACGACGGGGAGTCAGGCAACTATGGATGAACGAAATAGACAGATCGCTGAGATAGGTGCCTCACTGAT
TAAGCATTGGTAACTGTCAGACCAAGTTTACTCATATATACTTTAGATTGATTTAAAACTTCATTTTTAA
TTTAAAAGGATCTAGGTGAAGATCCTTTTTGATAATCTCATGACCAAAATCCCTTAACGTGAGTTTTCGT
TCCACTGAGCGTCAGACCCCGTAGAAAAGATCAAAGGATCTTCTTGAGATCCTTTTTTTCTGCGCGTAAT
CTGCTGCTTGCAAACAAAAAAACCACCGCTACCAGCGGTGGTTTGTTTGCCGGATCAAGAGCTACCAACT
CTTTTTCCGAAGGTAACTGGCTTCAGCAGAGCGCAGATACCAAATACTGTTCTTCTAGTGTAGCCGTAGT
TAGGCCACCACTTCAAGAACTCTGTAGCACCGCCTACATACCTCGCTCTGCTAATCCTGTTACCAGTGGC
TGCTGCCAGTGGCGATAAGTCGTGTCTTACCGGGTTGGACTCAAGACGATAGTTACCGGATAAGGCGCAG
CGGTCGGGCTGAACGGGGGGTTCGTGCACACAGCCCAGCTTGGAGCGAACGACCTACACCGAACTGAGAT
ACCTACAGCGTGAGCTATGAGAAAGCGCCACGCTTCCCGAAGGGAGAAAGGCGGACAGGTATCCGGTAAG
CGGCAGGGTCGGAACAGGAGAGCGCACGAGGGAGCTTCCAGGGGGAAACGCCTGGTATCTTTATAGTCCT
GTCGGGTTTCGCCACCTCTGACTTGAGCGTCGATTTTTGTGATGCTCGTCAGGGGGGCGGAGCCTATGGA
AAAACGCCAGCAACGCGGCCTTTTTACGGTTCCTGGCCTTTTGCTGGCCTTTTGCTCACATGTTCTTTCC
TGCGTTATCCCCTGATTCTGTGGATAACCGTATTACCGCCTTTGAGTGAGCTGATACCGCTCGCCGCAGC
CGAACGACCGAGCGCAGCGAGTCAGTGAGCGAGGAAGCGGAAGAGCGCCCAATACGCAAACCGCCTCTCC
CCGCGCGTTGGCCGATTCATTAATGCAGCTGGCACGACAGGTTTCCCGACTGGAAAGCGGGCAGTGAGCG
CAACGCAATTAATGTGAGTTAGCTCACTCATTAGGCACCCCAGGCTTTACACTTTATGCTTCCGGCTCGT
ATGTTGTGTGGAATTGTGAGCGGATAACAATTTCACACAGGAAACAGCTATGACCATGATTACGCCAAGC
TTGCATGCACTAGACTCGAGGTCGACGGTATCGATAAGCTTGATATCACAAGTTTGTACAAAAAAGCAGG
CTCCGAATTGGGATCCGGTACCGTTTTCAGCTCACCACCGACTGATTTTCATTTCAAAATTAATGCAGAT
TTCTACGTGTTCTTTTTCAAATAAATTTATATATTTTTTGTTCTCTCACAAAATAAATAATTTCGAGAGT
TAAGTGATCATTCTCAGACATATTCTATAATTGTCCGTCAGGAAACAGATAGAGGAACCTTTGATAAATA
AATTATAAAAGGCCGACAGGGAAATGCTTCTCCCTCGACTCTGTTAGAAGCGAAGAGGCAATTTTTAAAA
ATTTCCCATTTTTATGCGTTTTTCTGATTTCCAAAGTCACGCATCATTTACCAACCGCAACGATTCATAA
GGACGTAATTTTGATTTTCTGGACGATTTTTATATAGTTTTGATGTGAAATTCGCTTTATTTGTCTGAAA
GTGGAATAGATTTAGTGTGGATTTAACCGAAAAATGCAGATCTTTTAAAAATTTAAACCAGTGTTTTGTT
GCCTTATTTGCGAAAAAAAATTGTGATATTTCGAGTATTGCTGCAATTTGATTAGTAAAATGTTAGGATA
TAAGTATTTAAAAAGTATAATTGGTTGAATTTTCTTTTTCATCACCGACTTCCAAAAATATAGAGATACT
GAGTTTTCACCATTTTTTGAATGTAAATAAAAACATTTTGAACACTTGTGCTGGGATTCAATCCAAATAC
ATTCACTGTCATTTAATATTATTATATATCAAAATAAAACGCATAACTTTTTCTGTTTTTTTTTAAATTT
TTTCAAAATGTAGGTTTGGTAAGTTAAGGTAAGGTTAGGCAATGTAGGTAAACACGAGATGATACTCCAC
GTTGAAAATTGTTTTCATAAATACAGTTTAGATTGAACTGAAGGATTTTATCGTCTAATAGAATATAATT
TTTTAGTTCAAGATTTAGGATTTGTTTTCACTTTTTTTTAGATTCAAGACATATATCTCGCAAAATGAGT
TTTGTCTTTGAGCCATCTTGTCATCATAGCACATTGAATTTTGTTGTTCGCAAGACGGAATATATGTTCC
CAGCTGCAAATTTTGTGTCGGATATTTCTTCTTTAGCGAAAGGCGTTAAAAACCAAAAATAGTCGAAGCG
TTTGATATGTGTCCCGTTGGTTTTTCGTGTCCATCTATTCTGTTTCGAGTACACATGTTGCGACGCGGCA
CTGATGAAAAAGTGAAAGAGCTAGTGTCACACACAAACACAAAGTATGCTCATGTGAGTGTGTAGATATG
TGTAGATGTATGTCCTGAAGGAATAAAAAGACTTTTTGAAGCTACATTTTTAAACAAAAAAAGACAGAAA
CATGAAGCACAACTCTCTATTCTGTCGAACGGCGTGTGCAACTCACGCACACCCAAAAATATGAAATATA
ACATTCGCACCAACAAAGCGCGAATATCAATGAATCTCGAGGGAACGATGGCTGCCTGCCGGCGCGTGTT
GCTCTTCTGTCATTGGGATAACTGGCGGGTCTGTTGGGTCCGTCCTTTAGACCATTTGACTACACTGCCC
TGCATATGTGTGAAACGTCGTCGTTGCTGTTGGGAGCTGTCTGTGTGTATGTGTGTGTGTGTGAGTATGG
AGCAGTAAAAAGCTGCCGATACGAGAAGCGCCGCCCCGGACGGACGGCGATGGCGCATCGCCAAATGTGT
CATTTTAGTTGTCTTCACGAACCAGAGGGCCCACGACGGACGGGCGGCCACGCCCACCTCAACCAGAATA
TCCTTCCTTCTCCCACCCACCCTTGCGGACGCGCGGATGCGCTGAACAAAAAGACGACGAAGAAGAAGAA
GAAGAAGCTGAACGAAGAAAAAAGCATCAAAAGAAGTGAAGCGGCTCTACCACCCCGACCACCTTCCTTC
ACAGGAAGGACGCCGTTTTCAAGCTTACTAGTGAATTCGACCCAGCTTTC
